Addgene plasmid #198728: gRNA NIA Null
Purpose: Expresses two gRNAs targeting Arabidopsis NIA1 gene for knockout. Neither gRNA is fused to a mobility signal and are therefore non-mobile.
Depositing lab: Friedrich Kragler. Depositing organization: Max Planck Institute of Molecular Plant Physiology. Publication: Heritable transgene-free genome editing in plants by grafting of wild-type shoots to transgenic donor rootstocks. Yang L, Machin F, Wang S, Saplaoura E, Kragler F. Nat Biotechnol. 2023 Jan 2. doi: 10.1038/s41587-022-01585-8. PubMed 36593415.
Backbone
  Vector backbone: pMDC7
  Total vector size (bp): 11409
  Vector type: Plant Expression
  Selectable markers: Hygromycin
Growth in bacteria
  Bacterial resistance: Kanamycin, 50 μg/mL
  Growth temperature: 37°C
  Growth strain: DH5alpha
  Copy number: High Copy
Gene/Insert
  Gene/Insert name: AtNIA1 gRNAs
  gRNA/shRNA sequence: ACAACACTGCTGACTCTGCA, GATGGGTTACAACGTGAAGG
  Species: A. thaliana (mustard weed)
  Insert size (bp): 1301
  Promoter: pU6-26, pU6-29
  Cloning method: Gateway Cloning
  Sequencing primers: 5′ CCAATTCAGTCGACTGGATCC; 3′ ggcggccgctctagaactag
Terms and licenses: Academic/Nonprofit Terms; Industry Terms: Not Available to Industry
Depositor comments: Please refer to the GO CRISP Cloning Protocol linked above for additional information.
How to cite: gRNA NIA Null was a gift from Friedrich Kragler (Addgene plasmid # 198728 ; http://n2t.net/addgene:198728 ; RRID:Addgene_198728)
