[The description below was written by a language model from this plasmid's Addgene catalogue record and pLannotate feature annotations shown in this document.]
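Description:
gRNA NIA Null is a plant-expression binary T-DNA vector, recorded as built on the pMDC7 backbone (about 11.4 kb), that delivers two non-mobile guide RNAs against the Arabidopsis thaliana NIA1 gene for CRISPR/Cas9 knockout. It replicates in E. coli from a high-copy ColE1/pUC-type origin (with the pBR322 bom site) and carries the pVS1 oriV, RepA and StaA functions that typically support replication and stable maintenance in Agrobacterium. Bacterial selection is by kanamycin, through an aphA-3 gene lying outside the T-DNA borders. The annotation also detects an IS5 transposase (insH) and a small yghO fragment next to the origin. This suggests an E. coli insertion sequence is present in the sequenced backbone, though the record does not comment on it.

Between the nopaline-type right and left borders, the roughly 1.3 kb insert was introduced by Gateway cloning and is flanked by attB1 and attB2. It contains two Streptococcus pyogenes gRNA scaffolds, each preceded by its spacer and, according to the catalogue, driven by the Arabidopsis Pol III promoters pU6-26 and pU6-29 (these were not annotated in the feature table). No Cas9 gene is annotated, so the nuclease must be supplied separately.

The catalogue lists hygromycin as the plant selectable marker, but the feature table instead shows an enhanced CaMV 35S promoter driving an nptII (NeoR/KanR) gene with a CaMV poly(A) signal. This discrepancy should be kept in mind.

Because neither guide is fused to an RNA mobility signal, the construct probably serves as the non-mobile control in grafting experiments that test whether editing components move from transgenic rootstocks into wild-type shoots.
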