Features (pLannotate 1.2.2; 26 found; start..end, strand, type, name):
    100..1173    -  CDS            pVS1 RepA: replication protein from the Pseudomonas plasmid pVS1 (Heeb et al., 2000)
   1602..2231    -  CDS            pVS1 StaA: stability protein from the Pseudomonas plasmid pVS1 (Heeb et al., 2000)
   2791..3192    -  CDS            Y4CG_SINFN (fragment): Protein inferred from homology: Swiss-Prot protein existence level 3. From Sinorhizobium fredii (strain NBRC 101917 / NGR234).
   3532..3556    -  misc_feature   RB T-DNA repeat: right border repeat from nopaline C58 T-DNA
   3622..3776    -  CDS            lacZα (fragment): LacZα fragment of β-galactosidase; lacZ fragment
   3779..3824    -  misc_feature   MCS (fragment): pUC18/19 multiple cloning site
   3856..3880    +  protein_bind   attB1: mutant version of attB; recombination site for the Gateway® BP reaction BP Clonase™
   4359..4434    +  misc_RNA       gRNA scaffold: guide RNA scaffold for the Streptococcus pyogenes CRISPR/Cas9 system
   4932..5007    +  misc_RNA       gRNA scaffold: guide RNA scaffold for the Streptococcus pyogenes CRISPR/Cas9 system
   5214..5238    -  protein_bind   attB2: mutant version of attB; recombination site for the Gateway® BP reaction BP Clonase™
   5256..5291    -  misc_feature   MCS (fragment): pBluescript multiple cloning site
   5328..5350    -  protein_bind   lac operator (fragment): The lac repressor binds to the lac operator to inhibit transcription in E. coli. This inhibition can be relieved by adding lactose or isopropyl-β-D-thiogalactopyranoside (IPTG). lac repressor encoded by lacI
   5354..5384    -  promoter       lac promoter: promoter for the E. coli lac operon
   5399..5420    -  protein_bind   CAP binding site: CAP binding activates transcription in the presence of cAMP. E. coli catabolite activator protein
   5433..5521    -  CDS            lacI (fragment): lac repressor; lacI; The lac repressor binds to the lac operator to inhibit transcription in E. coli. This inhibition can be relieved by adding lactose or isopropyl-β-D-thiogalactopyranoside (IPTG).
   5611..6287    +  promoter       CaMV 35S promoter (enhanced): cauliflower mosaic virus 35S promoter with a duplicated enhancer region
   6355..7147    +  CDS            NeoR/KanR (fragment): aminoglycoside phosphotransferase from Tn5; aph(3')-II (or nptII); confers resistance to neomycin, kanamycin, and G418 (Geneticin®)
   7204..7378    +  polyA_signal   CaMV poly(A) signal: cauliflower mosaic virus polyadenylation signal
   7456..7480    -  misc_feature   LB T-DNA repeat: left border repeat from nopaline C58 T-DNA
   7905..8699    +  CDS            KanR: aminoglycoside phosphotransferase; aphA-3; confers resistance to kanamycin
   8849..9826    -  CDS            insH10 (sequence withheld): INH10_ECOLI - Protein inferred from homology: Swiss-Prot protein existence level 3. Involved in the transposition of the insertion sequence IS5. From Escherichia coli (strain K12).
   9825..9896    +  CDS            yghO (fragment) (sequence partly withheld): YGHO_ECOLI - Experimental evidence at transcript level: Swiss-Prot protein existence level 2. From Escherichia coli (strain K12).
   9985..10573   +  rep_origin     ori: high-copy-number ColE1/pMB1/pBR322/pUC origin of replication
  10759..10899   -  misc_feature   bom: basis of mobility region from pBR322
  11001..11040   -  CDS            rop (fragment): Rop protein, which maintains plasmids at low copy number; rop
  11243..34      -  rep_origin     pVS1 oriV (across the origin): origin of replication for the Pseudomonas plasmid pVS1 (Heeb et al., 2000)
>Addgene plasmid #198728 | gRNA NIA Null | addgene full sequence | sequence record 390461 | Addgene NGS Result
CGGCTTTGGGTTCCCAATGTACGTGCTATCCACAGGAAAGAGACCTTTTCGACCTTTTTCCCCTGCTAGG
GCAATTTGCCCTAGCATCTGCTCCGTACATTAGGAACCGGCGGATGCTTCGCCCTCGATCAGGTTGCGGT
AGCGCATGACTAGGATCGGGCCAGCCTGCCCCGCCTCCTCCTTCAAATCGTACTCCGGCAGGTCATTTGA
CCCGATCAGCTTGCGCACGGTGAAACAGAACTTCTTGAACTCTCCGGCGCTGCCACTGCGTTCGTAGATC
GTCTTGAACAACCATCTGGCTTCTGCCTTGCCTGCGGCGCGGCGTGCCAGGCGGTAGAGAAAACGGCCGA
TGCCGGGATCGATCAAAAAGTAATCGGGGTGAACCGTCAGCACGTCCGGGTTCTTGCCTTCTGTGATCTC
GCGGTACATCCAATCAGCTAGCTCGATCTCGATGTACTCCGGCCGCCCGGTTTCGCTCTTTACGATCTTG
TAGCGGCTAATCAAGGCTTCACCCTCGGATACCGTCACCAGGCGGCCGTTCTTGGCCTTCTTCGTACGCT
GCATGGCAACGTGCGTGGTGTTTAACCGAATGCAGGTTTCTACCAGGTCGTCTTTCTGCTTTCCGCCATC
GGCTCGCCGGCAGAACTTGAGTACGTCCGCAACGTGTGGACGGAACACGCGGCCGGGCTTGTCTCCCTTC
CCTTCCCGGTATCGGTTCATGGATTCGGTTAGATGGGAAACCGCCATCAGTACCAGGTCGTAATCCCACA
CACTGGCCATGCCGGCCGGCCCTGCGGAAACCTCTACGTGCCCGTCTGGAAGCTCGTAGCGGATCACCTC
GCCAGCTCGTCGGTCACGCTTCGACAGACGGAAAACGGCCACGTCCATGATGCTGCGACTATCGCGGGTG
CCCACGTCATAGAGCATCGGAACGAAAAAATCTGGTTGCTCGTCGCCCTTGGGCGGCTTCCTAATCGACG
GCGCACCGGCTGCCGGCGGTTGCCGGGATTCTTTGCGGATTCGATCAGCGGCCGCTTGCCACGATTCACC
GGGGCGTGCTTCTGCCTCGATGCGTTGCCGCTGGGCGGCCTGCGCGGCCTTCAACTTCTCCACCAGGTCA
TCACCCAGCGCCGCGCCGATTTGTACCGGGCCGGATGGTTTGCGACCGCTCACGCCGATTCCTCGGGCTT
GGGGGTTCCAGTGCCATTGCAGGGCCGGCAGGCAACCCAGCCGCTTACGCCTGGCCAACCGCCCGTTCCT
CCACACATGGGGCATTCCACGGCGTCGGTGCCTGGTTGTTCTTGATTTTCCATGCCGCCTCCTTTAGCCG
CTAAAATTCATCTACTCATTTATTCATTTGCTCATTTACTCTGGTAGCTGCGCGATGTATTCAGATAGCA
GCTCGGTAATGGTCTTGCCTTGGCGTACCGCGTACATCTTCAGCTTGGTGTGATCCTCCGCCGGCAACTG
AAAGTTGACCCGCTTCATGGCTGGCGTGTCTGCCAGGCTGGCCAACGTTGCAGCCTTGCTGCTGCGTGCG
CTCGGACGGCCGGCACTTAGCGTGTTTGTGCTTTTGCTCATTTTCTCTTTACCTCATTAACTCAAATGAG
TTTTGATTTAATTTCAGCGGCCAGCGCCTGGACCTCGCGGGCAGCGTCGCCCTCGGGTTCTGATTCAAGA
ACGGTTGTGCCGGCGGCGGCAGTGCCTGGGTAGCTCACGCGCTGCGTGATACGGGACTCAAGAATGGGCA
GCTCGTACCCGGCCAGCGCCTCGGCAACCTCACCGCCGATGCGCGTGCCTTTGATCGCCCGCGACACGAC
AAAGGCCGCTTGTAGCCTTCCATCCGTGACCTCAATGCGCTGCTTAACCAGCTCCACCAGGTCGGCGGTG
GCCCATATGTCGTAAGGGCTTGGCTGCACCGGAATCAGCACGAAGTCGGCTGCCTTGATCGCGGACACAG
CCAAGTCCGCCGCCTGGGGCGCTCCGTCGATCACTACGAAGTCGCGCCGGCCGATGGCCTTCACGTCGCG
GTCAATCGTCGGGCGGTCGATGCCGACAACGGTTAGCGGTTGATCTTCCCGCACGGCCGCCCAATCGCGG
GCACTGCCCTGGGGATCGGAATCGACTAACAGAACATCGGCCCCGGCGAGTTGCAGGGCGCGGGCTAGAT
GGGTTGCGATGGTCGTCTTGCCTGACCCGCCTTTCTGGTTAAGTACAGCGATAACCTTCATGCGTTCCCC
TTGCGTATTTGTTTATTTACTCATCGCATCATATACGCAGCGACCGCATGACGCAAGCTGTTTTACTCAA
ATACACATCACCTTTTTAGACGGCGGCGCTCGGTTTCTTCAGCGGCCAAGCTGGCCGGCCAGGCCGCCAG
CTTGGCATCAGACAAACCGGCCAGGATTTCATGCAGCCGCACGGTTGAGACGTGCGCGGGCGGCTCGAAC
ACGTACCCGGCCGCGATCATCTCCGCCTCGATCTCTTCGGTAATGAAAAACGGTTCGTCCTGGCCGTCCT
GGTGCGGTTTCATGCTTGTTCCTCTTGGCGTTCATTCTCGGCGGCCGCCAGGGCGTCGGCCTCGGTCAAT
GCGTCCTCACGGAAGGCACCGCGCCGCCTGGCCTCGGTGGGCGTCACTTCCTCGCTGCGCTCAAGTGCGC
GGTACAGGGTCGAGCGATGCACGCCAAGCAGTGCAGCCGCCTCTTTCACGGTGCGGCCTTCCTGGTCGAT
CAGCTCGCGGGCGTGCGCGATCTGTGCCGGGGTGAGGGTAGGGCGGGGGCCAAACTTCACGCCTCGGGCC
TTGGCGGCCTCGCGCCCGCTCCGGGTGCGGTCGATGATTAGGGAACGCTCGAACTCGGCAATGCCGGCGA
ACACGGTCAACACCATGCGGCCGGCCGGCGTGGTGGTGTCGGCCCACGGCTCTGCCAGGCTACGCAGGCC
CGCGCCGGCCTCCTGGATGCGCTCGGCAATGTCCAGTAGGTCGCGGGTGCTGCGGGCCAGGCGGTCTAGC
CTGGTCACTGTCACAACGTCGCCAGGGCGTAGGTGGTCAAGCATCCTGGCCAGCTCCGGGCGGTCGCGCC
TGGTGCCGGTGATCTTCTCGGAAAACAGCTTGGTGCAGCCGGCCGCGTGCAGTTCGGCCCGTTGGTTGGT
CAAGTCCTGGTCGTCGGTGCTGACGCGGGCATAGCCCAGCAGGCCAGCGGCGGCGCTCTTGTTCATGGCG
TAATGTCTCCGGTTCTAGTCGCAAGTATTCTACTTTATGCGACTAAAACACGCGACAAGAAAACGCCAGG
AAAAGGGCAGGGCGGCAGCCTGTCGCGTAACTTAGGACTTGTGCGACATGTCGTTTTCAGAAGACGGCTG
CACTGAACGTCAGAAGCCGACTGCACTATAGCAGCGGAGGGGTTGGATCAAAGTACTTTGATCCCGAGGG
GAACCCTGTGGTTGGCATGCACATACAAATGGACGAACGGATAAACCTTTTCACGCCCTTTTAAATATCC
GATTATTCTAATAAACGCTCTTTTCTCTTAGGTTTACCCGCCAATATATCCTGTCAAACACTGATAGTTT
AAACTGAAGGCGGGAAACGACAATCTGATCCAAGCTCAAGCTGCTCTAGCATTCGCCATTCAGGCTGCGC
AACTGTTGGGAAGGGCGATCGGTGCGGGCCTCTTCGCTATTACGCCAGCTGGCGAAAGGGGGATGTGCTG
CAAGGCGATTAAGTTGGGTAACGCCAGGGTTTTCCCAGTCACGACGTTGTAAAACGACGGCCAGTGCCAA
GCTTGCATGCCTGCAGGTCGACTCTAGAGGATCCCCGGGTACCGGGCCCCCCCTCGAGGCGCGCCAAGCT
ATCAAACAAGTTTGTACAAAAAAGCAGGCTCCACCATGGGAACCAATTCAGTCGACTGGATCCCGACTTG
CCTTCCGCACAATACATCATTTCTTCTTAGCTTTTTTTCTTCTTCTTCGTTCATACAGTTTTTTTTTGTT
TATCAGCTTACATTTTCTTGAACCGTAGCTTTCGTTTTCTTCTTTTTAACTTTCCATTCGGAGTTTTTGT
ATCTTGTTTCATAGTTTGTCCCAGGATTAGAATGATTAGGCATCGAACCTTCAAGAATTTGATTGAATAA
AACATCTTCATTCTTAAGATATGAAGATAATCTTCAAAAGGCCCCTGGGAATCTGAAAGAAGAGAAGCAG
GCCCATTTATATGGGAAAGAACAATAGTATTTCTTATATAGGCCCATTTAAGTTGAAAACAATCTTCAAA
AGTCCCACATCGCTTAGATAAGAAAACGAAGCTGAGTTTATATACAGCTAGAGTCGAAGTAGTGATTGAC
AACACTGCTGACTCTGCAGTTTTAGAGCTAGAAATAGCAAGTTAAAATAAGGCTAGTCCGTTATCAACTT
GAAAAAGTGGCACCGAGTCGGTGCTTTTTTTTGCAAAATTTTCCAGATCGATTTCTTCTTCCTCTGTTCT
TCGGCGTTCAATTTCTGGGGTTTTCTCTTCGTTTTCTGTAACTGAAACCTAAAATTTGACCTAAAAAAAA
TCTCAAATAATATGATTCAGTGGTTTTGTACTTTTCAGTTAGTTGAGTTTTGCAGTTCCGATGAGATAAA
CCAATATTAATCCAAACTACTGCAGCCTGACAGACAAATGAGGATGCAAACAATTTTAAAGTTTATCTAA
CGCTAGCTGTTTTGTTTCTTCTCTCTGGTGCACCAACGACGGCGTTTTCTCAATCATAAAGAGGCTTGTT
TTACTTAAGGCCAATAATGTTGATGGATCGAAAGAAGAGGGCTTTTAATAAACGAGCCCGTTTAAGCTGT
AAACGATGTCAAAAACATCCCACATCGTTCAGTTGAAAATAGAAGCTCTGTTTATATATTGGTAGAGTCG
ACTAAGAGATTGATGGGTTACAACGTGAAGGGTTTTAGAGCTAGAAATAGCAAGTTAAAATAAGGCTAGT
CCGTTATCAACTTGAAAAAGTGGCACCGAGTCGGTGCTTTTTTTTGCAAAATTTTCCAGATCGATTTCTT
CTTCCTCTGTTCTTCGGCGTTCAATTTCTGGGGTTTTCTCTTCGTTTTCTGTAACTGAAACCTAAAATTT
GACCTAAAAAAAATCTCAAATAATATGATTCAGTGGTTTTGTACTTTTCAGTTAGTTGAGTTTTGCAGTT
CCGATGAGATAAACCAATACTCGAGATATCTAGACCCAGCTTTCTTGTACAAAGTGGTTCGATAATTCTT
AATTAACTAGTTCTAGAGCGGCCGCCACCGCGGTGGAGCTCGAATTCGTAATCATGTCATAGCTGTTTCC
TGTGTGAAATTGTTATCCGCTCACAATTCCACACAACATACGAGCCGGAAGCATAAAGTGTAAAGCCTGG
GGTGCCTAATGAGTGAGCTAACTCACATTAATTGCGTTGCGCTCACTGCCCGCTTTCCAGTCGGGAAACC
TGTCGTGCCAGCTGCATTAATGAATCGGCCAACGCGCGGGGAGAGGCGGTTTGCGTATTGGCTAGAGCAG
CTTGCCAACATGGTGGAGCACGACACTCTCGTCTACTCCAAGAATATCAAAGATACAGTCTCAGAAGACC
AAAGGGCTATTGAGACTTTTCAACAAAGGGTAATATCGGGAAACCTCCTCGGATTCCATTGCCCAGCTAT
CTGTCACTTCATCAAAAGGACAGTAGAAAAGGAAGGTGGCACCTACAAATGCCATCATTGCGATAAAGGA
AAGGCTATCGTTCAAGATGCCTCTGCCGACAGTGGTCCCAAAGATGGACCCCCACCCACGAGGAGCATCG
TGGAAAAAGAAGACGTTCCAACCACGTCTTCAAAGCAAGTGGATTGATGTGAACATGGTGGAGCACGACA
CTCTCGTCTACTCCAAGAATATCAAAGATACAGTCTCAGAAGACCAAAGGGCTATTGAGACTTTTCAACA
AAGGGTAATATCGGGAAACCTCCTCGGATTCCATTGCCCAGCTATCTGTCACTTCATCAAAAGGACAGTA
GAAAAGGAAGGTGGCACCTACAAATGCCATCATTGCGATAAAGGAAAGGCTATCGTTCAAGATGCCTCTG
CCGACAGTGGTCCCAAAGATGGACCCCCACCCACGAGGAGCATCGTGGAAAAAGAAGACGTTCCAACCAC
GTCTTCAAAGCAAGTGGATTGATGTGATATCTCCACTGACGTAAGGGATGACGCACAATCCCACTATCCT
TCGCAAGACCCTTCCTCTATATAAGGAAGTTCATTTCATTTGGAGAGGACACGCTGAAATCACCAGTCTC
TCTCTACAAATCTATCTCTCTCGAGCTTTCGCAGATCTGTCGATCGACCATGGGGATTGAACAAGATGGA
TTGCACGCAGGTTCTCCGGCCGCTTGGGTGGAGAGGCTATTCGGCTATGACTGGGCACAACAGACAATCG
GCTGCTCTGATGCCGCCGTGTTTCGGCTGTCAGCGCAGGGGCGCCCGGTTCTTTTTGTCAAGACCGACCT
GTCCGGTGCCCTGAATGAACTCCAGGACGAGGCAGCGCGGCTATCGTGGCTGGCCACGACGGGCGTTCCT
TGCGCAGCTGTGCTCGACGTTGTCACTGAAGCGGGAAGGGACTGGCTGCTATTGGGCGAAGTGCCGGGGC
AGGATCTCCTGTCATCTCACCTTGCTCCTGCCGAGAAAGTATCCATCATGGCTGATGCAATGCGGCGGCT
GCATACGCTTGATCCGGCTACCTGCCCATTCGACCACCAAGCGAAACATCGCATCGAGCGAGCACGTACT
CGGATGGAAGCCGGTCTTGTCGATCAGGATGATCTGGACGAAGAGCATCAGGGGCTCGCGCCAGCCGAAC
TGTTCGCCAGGCTCAAGGCGCGCATGCCCGACGGCGAGGATCTCGTCGTGACACATGGCGATGCCTGCTT
GCCGAATATCATGGTGGAAAATGGCCGCTTTTCTGGATTCATCGACTGTGGCCGGCTGGGTGTGGCGGAC
CGCTATCAGGACATAGCGTTGGCTACCCGTGATATTGCTGAAGAGCTTGGCGGCGAATGGGCTGACCGCT
TCCTCGTGCTTTACGGTATCGCCGCTCCCGATTCGCAGCGCATCGCCTTCTATCGCCTTCTTGACGAGTT
CTTCTGAGCGGGACTCTGGGGTTCGGATCGATCCTCTAGCTAGAGTCGATCGACAAGCTCGAGTTTCTCC
ATAATAATGTGTGAGTAGTTCCCAGATAAGGGAATTAGGGTTCCTATAGGGTTTCGCTCATGTGTTGAGC
ATATAAGAAACCCTTAGTATGTATTTGTATTTGTAAAATACTTCTATCAATAAAATTTCTAATTCCTAAA
ACCAAAATCCAGTACTAAAATCCAGATCCCCCGAATTAATTCGGCGTTAATTCAGTACATTAAAAACGTC
CGCAATGTGTTATTAAGTTGTCTAAGCGTCAATTTGTTTACACCACAATATATCCTGCCACCAGCCAGCC
AACAGCTCCCCGACCGGCAGCTCGGCACAAAATCACCACTCGATACAGGCAGCCCATCAGTCCGGGACGG
CGTCAGCGGGAGAGCCGTTGTAAGGCGGCAGACTTTGCTCATGTTACCGATGCTATTCGGAAGAACGGCA
ACTAAGCTGCCGGGTTTGAAACACGGATGATCTCGCGGAGGGTAGCATGTTGATTGTAACGATGACAGAG
CGTTGCTGCCTGTGATCACCGCGGTTTCAAAATCGGCTCCGTCGATACTATGTTATACGCCAACTTTGAA
AACAACTTTGAAAAAGCTGTTTTCTGGTATTTAAGGTTTTAGAATGCAAGGAACAGTGAATTGGAGTTCG
TCTTGTTATAATTAGCTTCTTGGGGTATCTTTAAATACTGTAGAAAAGAGGAAGGAAATAATAAATGGCT
AAAATGAGAATATCACCGGAATTGAAAAAACTGATCGAAAAATACCGCTGCGTAAAAGATACGGAAGGAA
TGTCTCCTGCTAAGGTATATAAGCTGGTGGGAGAAAATGAAAACCTATATTTAAAAATGACGGACAGCCG
GTATAAAGGGACCACCTATGATGTGGAACGGGAAAAGGACATGATGCTATGGCTGGAAGGAAAGCTGCCT
GTTCCAAAGGTCCTGCACTTTGAACGGCATGATGGCTGGAGCAATCTGCTCATGAGTGAGGCCGATGGCG
TCCTTTGCTCGGAAGAGTATGAAGATGAACAAAGCCCTGAAAAGATTATCGAGCTGTATGCGGAGTGCAT
CAGGCTCTTTCACTCCATCGACATATCGGATTGTCCCTATACGAATAGCTTAGACAGCCGCTTAGCCGAA
TTGGATTACTTACTGAATAACGATCTGGCCGATGTGGATTGCGAAAACTGGGAAGAAGACACTCCATTTA
AAGATCCGCGCGAGCTGTATGATTTTTTAAAGACGGAAAAGCCCGAAGAGGAACTTGTCTTTTCCCACGG
CGACCTGGGAGACAGCAACATCTTTGTGAAAGATGGCAAAGTAAGTGGCTTTATTGATCTTGGGAGAAGC
GGCAGGGCGGACAAGTGGTATGACATTGCCTTCTGCGTCCGGTCGATCAGGGAGGATATCGGGGAAGAAC
AGTATGTCGAGCTATTTTTTGACTTACTGGGGATCAAGCCTGATTGGGAGAAAATAAAATATTATATTTT
ACTGGATGAATTGTTTTAGGGAAGGTGCGAATAAGCGGGGAAATTCTTCTCGGCTGACTCAGTCATTTCA
TTTCTTCATGTTTGAGCCGATTTTTTCTCCCGTAAATGCCTTGAATCAGCCTATTTAGACCGTTTCTTCG
CCATTTAAGGCGTTATCCCCAGTTTTTA
[978 nt withheld, positions 8849-9826]
GATGAACCCTGTTCTATGGCTCCAGATGACAAACATGATCTCATATCAGGGACTTGTTCGCACCTTCCTT
AGTACCTAGAATGCATGACCAAAATCCCTTAACGTGAGTTTTCGTTCCACTGAGCGTCAGACCCCGTAGA
AAAGATCAAAGGATCTTCTTGAGATCCTTTTTTTCTGCGCGTAATCTGCTGCTTGCAAACAAAAAAACCA
CCGCTACCAGCGGTGGTTTGTTTGCCGGATCAAGAGCTACCAACTCTTTTTCCGAAGGTAACTGGCTTCA
GCAGAGCGCAGATACCAAATACTGTCCTTCTAGTGTAGCCGTAGTTAGGCCACCACTTCAAGAACTCTGT
AGCACCGCCTACATACCTCGCTCTGCTAATCCTGTTACCAGTGGCTGCTGCCAGTGGCGATAAGTCGTGT
CTTACCGGGTTGGACTCAAGACGATAGTTACCGGATAAGGCGCAGCGGTCGGGCTGAACGGGGGGTTCGT
GCACACAGCCCAGCTTGGAGCGAACGACCTACACCGAACTGAGATACCTACAGCGTGAGCTATGAGAAAG
CGCCACGCTTCCCGAAGGGAGAAAGGCGGACAGGTATCCGGTAAGCGGCAGGGTCGGAACAGGAGAGCGC
ACGAGGGAGCTTCCAGGGGGAAACGCCTGGTATCTTTATAGTCCTGTCGGGTTTCGCCACCTCTGACTTG
AGCGTCGATTTTTGTGATGCTCGTCAGGGGGGCGGAGCCTATGGAAAAACGCCAGCAACGCGGCCTTTTT
ACGGTTCCTGGCCTTTTGCTGGCCTTTTGCTCACATGTTCTTTCCTGCGTTATCCCCTGATTCTGTGGAT
AACCGTATTACCGCCTTTGAGTGAGCTGATACCGCTCGCCGCAGCCGAACGACCGAGCGCAGCGAGTCAG
TGAGCGAGGAAGCGGAAGAGCGCCTGATGCGGTATTTTCTCCTTACGCATCTGTGCGGTATTTCACACCG
CATATGGTGCACTCTCAGTACAATCTGCTCTGATGCCGCATAGTTAAGCCAGTATACACTCCGCTATCGC
TACGTGACTGGGTCATGGCTGCGCCCCGACACCCGCCAACACCCGCTGACGCGCCCTGACGGGCTTGTCT
GCTCCCGGCATCCGCTTACAGACAAGCTGTGACCGTCTCCGGGAGCTGCATGTGTCAGAGGTTTTCACCG
TCATCACCGAAACGCGCGAGGCAGGGTGCCTTGATGTGGGCGCCGGCGGTCGAGTGGCGACGGCGCGGCT
TGTCCGCGCCCTGGTAGATTGCCTGGCCGTAGGCCAGCCATTTTTGAGCGGCCAGCGGCCGCGATAGGCC
GACGCGAAGCGGCGGGGCGTAGGGAGCGCAGCGACCGAAGGGTAGGCGCTTTTTGCAGCTCTTCGGCTGT
GCGCTGGCCAGACAGTTATGCACAGGCCAGGCGGGTTTTAAGAGTTTTAATAAGTTTTAAAGAGTTTTAG
GCGGAAAAATCGCCTTTTTTCTCTTTTATATCAGTCACTTACATGTGTGACCGGTTCCCAATGTACGGCT
TTGGGTTCCCAATGTACGGGTTCCGGTTCCCAATGTA
